>Addgene plasmid #230510 | AiP15291 - pAAV-AiE0710m-minBG-iCre(R297T)-BGHpA (Alias: CN5291) | addgene full sequence | sequence record 474048 | Addgene NGS Result
CCTGCAGGCAGCTGCGCGCTCGCTCGCTCACTGAGGCCGCCCGGGCGTCGGGCGACCTTTGGTCGCCCGG
CCTCAGTGAGCGAGCGAGCGCGCAGAGAGGGAGTGGCCAACTCCATCACTAGGGGTTCCTGCGGCCGCAC
GCGTAGTGACTTGGTGCTATGAGCCATATTTTGCTGTTGCTGTTGTTACTGGTAGTTTTTGTAATTCTGG
GGCTAAAACTTGGGGTCTGGTATGCTGTCATTTACCAGTGAGCTATACCCTGGATATTATGATTTAGATG
AATGTGAAATATCACCCCAGACATACATATACTAAACACTTGGCCCTTGGCCCATGATGCTAAATGGAGG
AGATAGAAGCTTTTGGGGCACAGCCTAGTGGAAGGAAATGAGGTCAAATGACATGTACTCTGAAAGGAAT
ATGGGTATTCTGGGCTTGCGTTATTCTCTCTCTCCCTCTCTCTCCCTCTCTCTCCCTCTCCCTCTCTCTT
TCTCCTTTTCTCTTTCTCTCCTCGCCTTGTTTTCCAGAGCTCGGGCTGGGCATAAAAGTCAGGGCAGAGC
CATCTATTGCTTACATTTGCTTCTGGGATCCAGATCTTTCGAAGCTAGCCACCATGGTGCCCAAGAAGAA
GAGGAAAGTCTCCAACCTGCTGACTGTGCACCAAAACCTGCCTGCCCTCCCTGTGGATGCCACCTCTGAT
GAAGTCAGGAAGAACCTGATGGACATGTTCAGGGACAGGCAGGCCTTCTCTGAACACACCTGGAAGATGC
TCCTGTCTGTGTGCAGATCCTGGGCTGCCTGGTGCAAGCTGAACAACAGGAAATGGTTCCCTGCTGAACC
TGAGGATGTGAGGGACTACCTCCTGTACCTGCAAGCCAGAGGCCTGGCTGTGAAGACCATCCAACAGCAC
CTGGGCCAGCTCAACATGCTGCACAGGAGATCTGGCCTGCCTCGCCCTTCTGACTCCAATGCTGTGTCCC
TGGTGATGAGGAGAATCAGAAAGGAGAATGTGGATGCTGGGGAGAGAGCCAAGCAGGCCCTGGCCTTTGA
ACGCACTGACTTTGACCAAGTCAGATCCCTGATGGAGAACTCTGACAGATGCCAGGACATCAGGAACCTG
GCCTTCCTGGGCATTGCCTACAACACCCTGCTGCGCATTGCCGAAATTGCCAGAATCAGAGTGAAGGACA
TCTCCCGCACCGATGGTGGGAGAATGCTGATCCACATTGGCAGGACCAAGACCCTGGTGTCCACAGCTGG
TGTGGAGAAGGCCCTGTCCCTGGGGGTTACCAAGCTGGTGGAGAGATGGATCTCTGTGTCTGGTGTGGCT
GATGACCCCAACAACTACCTGTTCTGCCGGGTCAGAAAGAATGGTGTGGCTGCCCCTTCTGCCACCTCCC
AACTGTCCACCCGGGCCCTGGAAGGGATCTTTGAGGCCACCCACCGCCTGATCTATGGTGCCAAGGATGA
CTCTGGGCAGAGATACCTGGCCTGGTCTGGCCACTCTGCCAGAGTGGGTGCTGCCACCGACATGGCCAGG
GCTGGTGTGTCCATCCCTGAAATCATGCAGGCTGGTGGCTGGACCAATGTGAACATTGTGATGAACTACA
TCAGAAACCTGGACTCTGAGACTGGGGCCATGGTGAGGCTGCTCGAAGATGGGGACTGAGGCGCGCCGAA
TTCAAGCTTCTCGAGAGATCTTCGACTGTGCCTTCTAGTTGCCAGCCATCTGTTGTTTGCCCCTCCCCCG
TGCCTTCCTTGACCCTGGAAGGTGCCACTCCCACTGTCCTTTCCTAATAAAATGAGGAAATTGCATCGCA
TTGTCTGAGTAGGTGTCATTCTATTCTGGGGGGTGGGGTGGGGCAGGACAGCAAGGGGGAGGATTGGGAA
GACAATAGCAGGCATGAGATCTCACGTGCGGACCGAGCGGCCGCAGGAACCCCTAGTGATGGAGTTGGCC
ACTCCCTCTCTGCGCGCTCGCTCGCTCACTGAGGCCGGGCGACCAAAGGTCGCCCGACGCCCGGGCTTTG
CCCGGGCGGCCTCAGTGAGCGAGCGAGCGCGCAGCTGCCTGCAGGGGCGCCTGATGCGGTATTTTCTCCT
TACGCATCTGTGCGGTATTTCACACCGCATA
[95 nt withheld, positions 2132-2226]
T
[46 nt withheld, positions 2228-2273]
C
[141 nt withheld, positions 2275-2415]
CCTTTGACGTTGGAGTCCACGTTCTTT
[37 nt withheld, positions 2443-2479]
ACTCTATCTCGGGCTATTCTTTTGATTTATAAGGGATTTTGCCGATTTCGGTCTATTGGTTAAAAAATGA
GCTGATTTAACAAAAATTTAACGCGAATTTTAACAAAATATTAACGTTTACAATTTTATGGTGCACTCTC
AGTACAATCTGCTCTGATGCCGCATAGTTAAGCCAGCCCCGACACCCGCCAACACCCGCTGACGCGCCCT
GACGGGCTTGTCTGCTCCCGGCATCCGCTTACAGACAAGCTGTGACCGTCTCCGGGAGCTGCATGTGTCA
GAGGTTTTCACCGTCATCACCGAAACGCGCGAGACGAAAGGGCCTCGTGATACGCCTATTTTTATAGGTT
AATGTCATGATAATAATGGTTTCTTAGACGTCAGGTGGCACTTTTCGGGGAAATGTGCGCGGAACCCCTA
TTTGTTTATTTTTCTAAATACATTCAAATATGTATCCGCTCATGAGACAATAACCCTGATAAATGCTTCA
ATAATATTGAAAAAGGAAGAGTATGAGTATTCAACATTTCCGTGTCGCCCTTATTCCCTTTTTTGCGGCA
TTTTGCCTTCCTGTTTTTGCTCACCCAGAAACGCTGGTGAAAGTAAAAGATGCTGAAGATCAGTTGGGTG
CACGAGTGGGTTACATCGAACTGGATCTCAACAGCGGTAAGATCCTTGAGAGTTTTCGCCCCGAAGAACG
TTTTCCAATGATGAGCACTTTTAAAGTTCTGCTATGTGGCGCGGTATTATCCCGTATTGACGCCGGGCAA
GAGCAACTCGGTCGCCGCATACACTATTCTCAGAATGACTTGGTTGAGTACTCACCAGTCACAGAAAAGC
ATCTTACGGATGGCATGACAGTAAGAGAATTATGCAGTGCTGCCATAACCATGAGTGATAACACTGCGGC
CAACTTACTTCTGACAACGATCGGAGGACCGAAGGAGCTAACCGCTTTTTTGCACAACATGGGGGATCAT
GTAACTCGCCTTGATCGTTGGGAACCGGAGCTGAATGAAGCCATACCAAACGACGAGCGTGACACCACGA
TGCCTGTAGCAATGGCAACAACGTTGCGCAAACTATTAACTGGCGAACTACTTACTCTAGCTTCCCGGCA
ACAATTAATAGACTGGATGGAGGCGGATAAAGTTGCAGGACCACTTCTGCGCTCGGCCCTTCCGGCTGGC
TGGTTTATTGCTGATAAATCTGGAGCCGGTGAGCGTGGGTCTCGCGGTATCATTGCAGCACTGGGGCCAG
ATGGTAAGCCCTCCCGTATCGTAGTTATCTACACGACGGGGAGTCAGGCAACTATGGATGAACGAAATAG
ACAGATCGCTGAGATAGGTGCCTCACTGATTAAGCATTGGTAACTGTCAGACCAAGTTTACTCATATATA
CTTTAGATTGATTTAAAACTTCATTTTTAATTTAAAAGGATCTAGGTGAAGATCCTTTTTGATAATCTCA
TGACCAAAATCCCTTAACGTGAGTTTTCGTTCCACTGAGCGTCAGACCCCGTAGAAAAGATCAAAGGATC
TTCTTGAGATCCTTTTTTTCTGCGCGTAATCTGCTGCTTGCAAACAAAAAAACCACCGCTACCAGCGGTG
GTTTGTTTGCCGGATCAAGAGCTACCAACTCTTTTTCCGAAGGTAACTGGCTTCAGCAGAGCGCAGATAC
CAAATACTGTTCTTCTAGTGTAGCCGTAGTTAGGCCACCACTTCAAGAACTCTGTAGCACCGCCTACATA
CCTCGCTCTGCTAATCCTGTTACCAGTGGCTGCTGCCAGTGGCGATAAGTCGTGTCTTACCGGGTTGGAC
TCAAGACGATAGTTACCGGATAAGGCGCAGCGGTCGGGCTGAACGGGGGGTTCGTGCACACAGCCCAGCT
TGGAGCGAACGACCTACACCGAACTGAGATACCTACAGCGTGAGCTATGAGAAAGCGCCACGCTTCCCGA
AGGGAGAAAGGCGGACAGGTATCCGGTAAGCGGCAGGGTCGGAACAGGAGAGCGCACGAGGGAGCTTCCA
GGGGGAAACGCCTGGTATCTTTATAGTCCTGTCGGGTTTCGCCACCTCTGACTTGAGCGTCGATTTTTGT
GATGCTCGTCAGGGGGGCGGAGCCTATGGAAAAACGCCAGCAACGCGGCCTTTTTACGGTTCCTGGCCTT
TTGCTGGCCTTTTGCTCACATGT
Features (pLannotate 1.2.2; 12 found; start..end, strand, type, name):
     12..39      +  repeat_region  AAV2 ITR (fragment): inverted terminal repeat of adeno-associated virus serotype 2 inverted
     68..95      +  repeat_region  AAV2 ITR (fragment): inverted terminal repeat of adeno-associated virus serotype 2 inverted
    641..1666    +  CDS            cre: RECR_BPP1 - Experimental evidence at protein level: Swiss-Prot protein existence level 1. Catalyzes site-specific recombination between two 34-base- pair LOXP sites. Its role is to maintain the phage genome as a monomeric unit-copy plasmid in the lysogenic state. From Escherichia phage P1 (Bacteriophage P1).
   1706..1817    +  polyA_signal   bGH poly(A) signal: bovine growth hormone polyadenylation signal
   1935..2075    +  repeat_region  AAV2 ITR: inverted terminal repeat of adeno-associated virus serotype 2 inverted
   2080..2131    -  misc_feature   bom (fragment): basis of mobility region from pBR322
   2150..2605    +  rep_origin     f1 ori (sequence partly withheld): f1 bacteriophage origin of replication; arrow indicates direction of (+) strand synthesis
   2606..2655    -  misc_feature   bom (fragment): basis of mobility region from pBR322
   2757..2792    -  CDS            rop (fragment): Rop protein, which maintains plasmids at low copy number; rop
   2887..2991    +  promoter       AmpR promoter: bla
   2992..3852    +  CDS            AmpR: β-lactamase; bla; confers resistance to ampicillin, carbenicillin, and related antibiotics
   4023..4611    +  rep_origin     ori: high-copy-number ColE1/pMB1/pBR322/pUC origin of replication
