[The description below was written by a language model from this plasmid's Addgene catalogue record and pLannotate feature annotations shown in this document.]
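Description:
AiP15291 - pAAV-AiE0710m-minBG-iCre(R297T)-BGHpA (alias CN5291) is an AAV transfer plasmid built on a pAAV2 backbone and intended for packaging into recombinant adeno-associated virus for delivery to brain tissue. The sequenced plasmid is about 4.7 kb. In bacteria it replicates from a high-copy ColE1/pUC-type origin and is selected with ampicillin through the β-lactamase gene and its native promoter. An f1 phage origin and small remnants of the pBR322 bom and rop regions are also annotated in the backbone. AAV2 inverted terminal repeats flank the expression cassette. The downstream ITR is annotated in full, whereas only two short fragments of the upstream ITR were detected, which may reflect the difficulty of sequencing or annotating these repeat structures rather than a true deletion.

The payload is a compact enhancer-driven recombinase cassette. According to the name and catalogue fields, the AiE0710m enhancer sits upstream of a minimal beta-globin promoter (minBG). Neither element is called by the automated annotation, but both presumably occupy the unannotated stretch between the upstream ITR and the coding sequence. The minimal promoter has little activity of its own, so the enhancer is meant to determine which cells express the transgene. The open reading frame is iCre(R297T), a synthetic codon-improved Cre recombinase carrying an R297T substitution, and it is terminated by the bovine growth hormone polyadenylation signal. The record does not state the reason for the mutation or which cell populations the enhancer targets, beyond describing them as specific populations of brain cells. The construct belongs to a collection of enhancer AAVs for genetic access to cortical cell types. Cre delivered this way would typically be used to recombine loxP-flanked reporter or effector alleles in the enhancer-defined cells.
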