Addgene plasmid #230510: AiP15291 - pAAV-AiE0710m-minBG-iCre(R297T)-BGHpA (Alias: CN5291)
Purpose: AiE0710m is an enhancer sequence, designed to drive AAV-mediated transgene expression in specific populations of brain cells
Depositing lab: Allen Institute for Brain Science & Jonathan Ting. Depositing organization: Allen Institute. Publication: A suite of enhancer AAVs and transgenic mouse lines for genetic access to cortical cell types. Ben-Simon Y, Hooper M, Narayan S, Daigle TL, Dwivedi D, Way SW, Oster A, Stafford DA, Mich JK, Taormina MJ, Martinez RA, Opitz-Araya X, Roth JR, Alexander JR, Allen S, Amster A, Arbuckle J, Ayala A, Baker PM, Bakken TE, Barcelli T, Barta S, Bendrick J, Bertagnolli D, Bielstein C, Bishwakarma P, Bowlus J, Boyer G, Brouner K, Casian B, Casper T, Chakka AB, Chakrabarty R, Chance RK, Chavan S, Clark M, Colbert K, Collman F, Daniel S, Departee M, DiValentin P, Donadio N, Dotson N, Egdorf T, Fliss T, Gabitto M, Garcia J, Gary A, Gasperini M, Gloe J, Goldy J, Gore BB, Graybuck L, Greisman N, Haeseleer F, Halterman C, Haradon Z, Hastings SD, Helback O, Ho W, Hockemeyer D, Huang C, Huff S, Hunker A, Johansen N, Jones D, Juneau Z, Kalmbach B, Kannan M, Khem S, Kussick E, Kutsal R, Larsen R, Lee C, Lee AY, Leibly M, Lenz GH, Li S, Liang E, Lusk N, Madigan Z, Malloy J, Malone J, McCue R, Melchor J, Mollenkopf T, Moosman S, Morin E, Newman D, Ng L, Ngo K, Omstead V, Otto S, Oyama A, Pena N, Pham T, Phillips E, Pom CA, Potekhina L, Ransford S, Ray PL, Rette D, Reynoldson C, Rimorin C, Rocha D, Ruiz A, Sanchez REA, Sawyer L, Sedeno-Cortes A, Sevigny JP, Shapovalova N, Shepard N, Shulga L, Sigler AR, Siverts L, Soliman S, Somasundaram S, Staats B, Stewart K, Szelenyi E, Tieu M, Trader C, Tran A, van Velthoven CTJ, Walker M, Wang Y, Weed N, Wirthlin M, Wood T, Wynalda B, Yao Z, Zhou T, Ariza J, Dee N, Reding M, Ronellenfitch K, Mufti S, Sunkin SM, Smith KA, Esposito L, Waters J, Thyagarajan B, Yao S, Lein ES, Zeng H, Levi BP, Ngai J, Ting JT, Tasic B. Cell. 2025 May 16:S0092-8674(25)00513-6. doi: 10.1016/j.cell.2025.05.002. PubMed 40403729.
Backbone
  Vector backbone: pAAV2
  Vector type: AAV
Growth in bacteria
  Bacterial resistance: Ampicillin, 100 μg/mL
  Growth temperature: 37°C
  Growth strain: NEB Stable
  Copy number: High Copy
Gene/Insert
  Gene/Insert name: iCre(R297T)
  Species: Synthetic
  Promoter: minBG
  Cloning method: Gibson Cloning
Terms and licenses: Academic/Nonprofit Terms; Industry Terms: Not Available to Industry
How to cite: AiP15291 - pAAV-AiE0710m-minBG-iCre(R297T)-BGHpA (Alias: CN5291) was a gift from Allen Institute for Brain Science & Jonathan Ting (Addgene plasmid # 230510 ; http://n2t.net/addgene:230510 ; RRID:Addgene_230510)
